Addgene plasmid #216324: pT7_zntR
Purpose: T7 promoter driving expression of zntR
Depositing lab: Mark Styczynski. Depositing organization: Georgia Institute of Technology. Publication: Point-of-care biomarker quantification enabled by sample-specific calibration. McNerney MP, Zhang Y, Steppe P, Silverman AD, Jewett MC, Styczynski MP. Sci Adv. 2019 Sep 25;5(9):eaax4473. doi: 10.1126/sciadv.aax4473. eCollection 2019 Sep. PubMed 31579825.
Backbone
  Vector backbone: pUC18
  Vector type: Bacterial Expression
Growth in bacteria
  Bacterial resistance: Kanamycin, 50 μg/mL
  Growth temperature: 37°C
  Growth strain: DH5alpha
  Copy number: High Copy
Gene/Insert
  Gene/Insert name: Zinc-responsive activator (alt name: ZntR)
  Species: Escherichia coli
  Cloning method: Gibson Cloning
Terms and licenses: Academic/Nonprofit Terms; Industry Terms: Not Available to Industry
How to cite: pT7_zntR was a gift from Mark Styczynski (Addgene plasmid # 216324 ; http://n2t.net/addgene:216324 ; RRID:Addgene_216324)
