[The description below was written by a language model from this plasmid's Addgene catalogue record and pLannotate feature annotations shown in this document.]
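Description:
pT7_zntR is a compact (about 2.2 kb) bacterial expression plasmid, listed as derived from a pUC18 backbone, that places the Escherichia coli zinc-responsive transcriptional regulator ZntR under control of a bacteriophage T7 promoter. It replicates from a high-copy ColE1/pUC-type origin and is selected with kanamycin through an aminoglycoside phosphotransferase (KanR) cassette, which lies on the opposite strand from the expression unit. No ampicillin marker, as would be found in standard pUC18, appears in the annotated sequence, so the backbone appears to have been reduced to little more than the origin and the resistance gene.

The expression cassette runs in a simple linear order: T7 promoter, the efficient ribosome binding site from T7 gene 10, the full zntR coding sequence from E. coli K12, and a T7 terminator. Between the end of zntR and the terminator, the annotation software flags a short fragment resembling the SET1 solubility tag derived from T7 gene 10B. Because this is only a partial match lying downstream of the coding sequence, it is probably residual vector sequence rather than a functional fusion, and the record does not describe any tag on the protein. Transcription depends on T7 RNA polymerase, so expression requires a host or reaction mixture that supplies that enzyme.

ZntR is a regulator that activates the zntA promoter in response to zinc. The stated purpose is only to drive zntR expression, but the associated publication concerns point-of-care biomarker quantification, which is consistent with supplying the regulator as the sensing component of a zinc-responsive biosensor alongside a separate reporter construct.
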