Features (pLannotate 1.2.2; 7 found; start..end, strand, type, name):
     17..605     +  rep_origin     ori: high-copy-number ColE1/pMB1/pBR322/pUC origin of replication
    633..651     +  promoter       T7 promoter: promoter for bacteriophage T7 RNA polymerase
    683..705     +  RBS            RBS: efficient ribosome binding site from bacteriophage T7 gene 10 (Olins and Rangwala, 1989)
    713..1135    +  CDS            zntR: ZNTR_ECOLI - Also known as yhdM. Experimental evidence at protein level: Swiss-Prot protein existence level 1. Zinc-responsive transcriptional regulator of zntA. From Escherichia coli (strain K12).
   1150..1199    +  CDS            SET1 (fragment): solubility-enhancement tag derived from T7 phage gene 10B
   1207..1254    +  terminator     T7 terminator: transcription terminator for bacteriophage T7 RNA polymerase
   1272..2087    -  CDS            KanR: aminoglycoside phosphotransferase; aph(3')-Ia; confers resistance to kanamycin in bacteria or G418 (Geneticin®) in eukaryotes
>Addgene plasmid #216324 | pT7_zntR | addgene full sequence | sequence record 456066 | Addgene NGS Result
AGATCAAAGGATCTTCTTGAGATCCTTTTTTTCTGCGCGTAATCTGCTGCTTGCAAACAAAAAAACCACC
GCTACCAGCGGTGGTTTGTTTGCCGGATCAAGAGCTACCAACTCTTTTTCCGAAGGTAACTGGCTTCAGC
AGAGCGCAGATACCAAATACTGTTCTTCTAGTGTAGCCGTAGTTAGGCCACCACTTCAAGAACTCTGTAG
CACCGCCTACATACCTCGCTCTGCTAATCCTGTTACCAGTGGCTGCTGCCAGTGGCGATAAGTCGTGTCT
TACCGGGTTGGACTCAAGACGATAGTTACCGGATAAGGCGCAGCGGTCGGGCTGAACGGGGGGTTCGTGC
ACACAGCCCAGCTTGGAGCGAACGACCTACACCGAACTGAGATACCTACAGCGTGAGCTATGAGAAAGCG
CCACGCTTCCCGAAGGGAGAAAGGCGGACAGGTATCCGGTAAGCGGCAGGGTCGGAACAGGAGAGCGCAC
GAGGGAGCTTCCAGGGGGAAACGCCTGGTATCTTTATAGTCCTGTCGGGTTTCGCCACCTCTGACTTGAG
CGTCGATTTTTGTGATGCTCGTCAGGGGGGCGGAGCCTATGGAAAAACGCCAGCAACGCGATCCCGCGAA
ATTAATACGACTCACTATAGGGAGACCACAACGGTTTCCCTCTAGAAATAATTTTGTTTAACTTTAAGAA
GGAGATATACATATGTATCGCATTGGTGAGCTGGCAAAAATGGCGGAAGTAACACCCGACACGATTCGTT
ATTACGAAAAACAGCAGATGATGGAGCATGAAGTGCGTACTGAAGGTGGGTTTCGCCTATATACCGAAAG
CGATCTCCAGCGATTGAAATTTATCCGCCATGCCAGACAACTAGGTTTCAGTCTGGAGTCGATCCGCGAG
TTGCTGTCGATCCGCATCGATCCTGAACACCATACCTGTCAGGAGTCAAAAGGCATTGTGCAGGAAAGAT
TGCAGGAAGTCGAAGCACGGATAGCCGAGTTGCAGAGTATGCAGCGTTCCTTGCAACGCCTTAACGATGC
CTGTTGTGGGACTGCTCATAGCAGTGTTTATTGTTCGATTCTTGAAGCTCTTGAACAAGGGGCGAGTGGC
GTTAAGAGTGGTTGTTGATAAGTCGACCGGCTGCTAACAAAGCCCGAAAGGAAGCTGAGTTGGCTGCTGC
CACCGCTGAGCAATAACTAGCATAACCCCTTGGGGCCTCTAAACGGGTCTTGAGGGGTTTTTTGCTGAAA
GCCAATTCTGATTAGAAAAACTCATCGAGCATCAAATGAAACTGCAATTTATTCATATCAGGATTATCAA
TACCATATTTTTGAAAAAGCCGTTTCTGTAATGAAGGAGAAAACTCACCGAGGCAGTTCCATAGGATGGC
AAGATCCTGGTATCGGTCTGCGATTCCGACTCGTCCAACATCAATACAACCTATTAATTTCCCCTCGTCA
AAAATAAGGTTATCAAGTGAGAAATCACCATGAGTGACGACTGAATCCGGTGAGAATGGCAAAAGCTTAT
GCATTTCTTTCCAGACTTGTTCAACAGGCCAGCCATTACGCTCGTCATCAAAATCACTCGCATCAACCAA
ACCGTTATTCATTCGTGATTGCGCCTGAGCGAGACGAAATACGCGATCGCTGTTAAAAGGACAATTACAA
ACAGGAATCGAATGCAACCGGCGCAGGAACACTGCCAGCGCATCAACAATATTTTCACCTGAATCAGGAT
ATTCTTCTAATACCTGGAATGCTGTTTTCCCGGGGATCGCAGTGGTGAGTAACCATGCATCATCAGGAGT
ACGGATAAAATGCTTGATGGTCGGAAGAGGCATAAATTCCGTCAGCCAGTTTAGTCTGACCATCTCATCT
GTAACATCATTGGCAACGCTACCTTTGCCATGTTTCAGAAACAACTCTGGCGCATCGGGCTTCCCATACA
ATCGATAGATTGTCGCACCTGATTGCCCGACATTATCGCGAGCCCATTTATACCCATATAAATCAGCATC
CATGTTGGAATTTAATCGCGGCTTCGAGCAAGACGTTTCCCGTTGAATATGGCTCATAACACCCCTTGTA
TTACTGTTTATGTAAGCAGACAGTTTTATTGTTCATGATGATATATTTTTATCTTGTGCAATGTAACATC
AGAGATTTTGAGACACAACGTG
